Addgene plasmid #161071: pDONR221-MFSD3_STOP
Purpose: Gateway entry clone with codon-optimized ORF sequence for subcloning into custom expression vectors. Contains a STOP codon at the end of the codon-optimized ORF sequence.
Depositing lab: RESOLUTE Consortium & Giulio Superti-Furga. Depositing organization: CeMM Research Center for Molecular Medicine. Publication: The RESOLUTE consortium: unlocking SLC transporters for drug discovery. Superti-Furga G, Lackner D, Wiedmer T, Ingles-Prieto A, Barbosa B, Girardi E, Goldmann U, Gurtl B, Klavins K, Klimek C, Lindinger S, Lineiro-Retes E, Muller AC, Onstein S, Redinger G, Reil D, Sedlyarov V, Wolf G, Crawford M, Everley R, ... Steppan CM. Nat Rev Drug Discov. 2020 Jul;19(7):429-430. doi: 10.1038/d41573-020-00056-6. PubMed 32265506.
Backbone
  Vector backbone: pDONR221
  Backbone manufacturer: ThermoFisher Scientific
  Backbone size w/o insert (bp): 2550
  Vector type: Mammalian Expression
Growth in bacteria
  Bacterial resistance: Kanamycin, 50 μg/mL
  Growth temperature: 37°C
  Growth strain: NEB Stable
  Copy number: High Copy
Gene/Insert
  Gene/Insert name: MFSD3
  Species: H. sapiens (human)
  Insert size (bp): 1239
  Entrez Gene: MFSD3
  Cloning method: Gateway Cloning
  Sequencing primers: 5′ M13-fwd; 3′ M13-rev
Terms and licenses: Academic/Nonprofit Terms; Industry Terms
Depositor comments: This plasmid contains a STOP codon at the end of the codon-optimized ORF. For the version of this plasmid that does not contain a STOP codon, please see Addgene plasmid 131905 For more information on the full Resolute plasmid collection, please see www.addgene.org/depositor-collections/re-solute/. Please provide your feedback on this plasmid to the RESOLUTE consortium by filling out their RESOLUTE repository feedback form: https://forms.office.com/Pages/ResponsePage.aspx?id=0e05yklzmkS7rjFGQL4N7z4feCLQvEJAmVcOCM_u885UN1JJRko0Ukg4TVQwNTZLOUxPQVJWT1NHUCQlQCN0PWcu
How to cite: pDONR221-MFSD3_STOP was a gift from RESOLUTE Consortium & Giulio Superti-Furga (Addgene plasmid # 161071 ; http://n2t.net/addgene:161071 ; RRID:Addgene_161071)
