[The description below was written by a language model from this plasmid's Addgene catalogue record and pLannotate feature annotations shown in this document.]
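Description:
pDONR221-MFSD3_STOP is a Gateway entry clone built on the pDONR221 backbone, carrying a codon-optimized open reading frame for human MFSD3, a major facilitator superfamily domain-containing protein included in a consortium collection of solute carrier (SLC) transporter reagents. The plasmid is about 3.8 kb in total and is propagated in E. coli through a high-copy ColE1/pUC-type origin, with selection by kanamycin through an aminoglycoside phosphotransferase (KanR) gene. Although the catalogue lists the vector type as mammalian expression, the feature tables show no mammalian promoter or polyadenylation signal. The plasmid is therefore a shuttle for the ORF rather than an expression vector in its own right.

The MFSD3 coding sequence (roughly 1.2 kb) sits between attL1 and attL2 sites, which are the substrates for the LR Clonase reaction. Recombination with a destination vector carrying attR sites transfers the ORF directionally into whatever expression context the user chooses. This version retains a stop codon at the end of the ORF, so it suits destination vectors that express the native C-terminus or add N-terminal tags. A companion clone lacking the stop codon exists for C-terminal fusions. The rrnB T1 and T2 terminators lie upstream of the cassette and insulate it from read-through transcription in bacteria. A T7 promoter lies just beyond attL2 on the opposite strand, pointing back toward the insert. The short lacI and lacZα fragments are backbone remnants with no evident function. The depositor-supplied and repository-sequenced records are the same length and show an identical set of features, differing only in where the circular numbering begins.
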