Features (pLannotate 1.2.2; 10 found; start..end, strand, type, name):
    121..213     +  CDS            lacI (fragment): lac repressor; lacI; The lac repressor binds to the lac operator to inhibit transcription in E. coli. This inhibition can be relieved by adding lactose or isopropyl-β-D-thiogalactopyranoside (IPTG).
    268..295     -  terminator     rrnB T2 terminator: transcription terminator T2 from the E. coli rrnB gene
    427..470     +  terminator     rrnB T1 terminator: Escherichia coli rrnB; transcription terminator T1 from the E. coli rrnB gene
    517..553     -  CDS            lacZα (fragment): LacZα fragment of β-galactosidase; lacZ fragment
    569..668     +  protein_bind   attL1: mutant version of attL; recombination site for the Gateway® LR reaction LR Clonase™
    674..1909    +  CDS            MFSD3: MFSD3_HUMAN - Experimental evidence at protein level: Swiss-Prot protein existence level 1. From Homo sapiens (Human).
   1914..2013    -  protein_bind   attL2: mutant version of attL; recombination site for the Gateway® LR reaction LR Clonase™
   2031..2049    -  promoter       T7 promoter: promoter for bacteriophage T7 RNA polymerase
   2183..2992    +  CDS            KanR: aminoglycoside phosphotransferase; aph(3')-Ia; confers resistance to kanamycin in bacteria or G418 (Geneticin®) in eukaryotes
   3139..3727    +  rep_origin     ori: high-copy-number ColE1/pMB1/pBR322/pUC origin of replication
>Addgene plasmid #161071 | pDONR221-MFSD3_STOP | depositor full sequence | sequence record 312076 | Full Sequence
CTTTCCTGCGTTATCCCCTGATTCTGTGGATAACCGTATTACCGCCTTTGAGTGAGCTGATACCGCTCGC
CGCAGCCGAACGACCGAGCGCAGCGAGTCAGTGAGCGAGGAAGCGGAAGAGCGCCCAATACGCAAACCGC
CTCTCCCCGCGCGTTGGCCGATTCATTAATGCAGCTGGCACGACAGGTTTCCCGACTGGAAAGCGGGCAG
TGAGCGCAACGCAATTAATACGCGTACCGCTAGCCAGGAAGAGTTTGTAGAAACGCAAAAAGGCCATCCG
TCAGGATGGCCTTCTGCTTAGTTTGATGCCTGGCAGTTTATGGCGGGCGTCCTGCCCGCCACCCTCCGGG
CCGTTGCTTCACAACGTTCAAATCCGCTCCCGGCGGATTTGTCCTACTCAGGAGAGCGTTCACCGACAAA
CAACAGATAAAACGAAAGGCCCAGTCTTCCGACTGAGCCTTTCGTTTTATTTGATGCCTGGCAGTTCCCT
ACTCTCGCGTTAACGCTAGCATGGATGTTTTCCCAGTCACGACGTTGTAAAACGACGGCCAGTCTTAAGC
TCGGGCCCCAAATAATGATTTTATTTTGACTGATAGTGACCTGTTCGTTGCAACACATTGATGAGCAATG
CTTTTTTATAATGCCAACTTTGTACAAAAAAGCAGGCTCCACCATGAGGGGCAAGCTGCTGCCTCTGGCA
GGACTGTACCTGGTGCAGGGACTGCCATATGGACTGCAGTCCGGACTGCTGCCTGTGCTGCTGAGGGCAG
GCGGCCTGTCTCTGACCAGAGTGGGCCTGGCCAAGGTGCTGTACGCACCATGGCTGCTGAAGCTGGCATG
GGCACCACTGGTGGACGCACAGGGCAGCGCCAGGGCATGGGTGACCAGATCCACAGCAGGACTGGGACTG
GTGTGCGGCCTGCTGGCCGGCCTGCCCCCTCCAGGAGCAGGACAGGCAGGACTGCCAGCAGCAGTGGCAG
GACTGCTGCTGCTGCTGAACCTGGGAGCAGCAATGCAGGACGTGGCCCTGGATGCACTGGCAGTGCAGCT
GCTGGAGCCTGCAGAGCTGGGCCCAGGCAATACCGTGCAGGTGGTGGCCTACAAGCTGGGAGCCGCCCTG
GCAGGAGGCGCCCTGCTGGCCCTGCTGCCCACCTTCAGCTGGCCTCAGCTGTTTCTGCTGCTGGCAGCAA
CATATTGGCTGGCAGCCGCCCTGGCATGGGCAGCACCAGCCCTGCGGAGACTGCCACAGCAGCCACCTTC
CGAGCAGAGGCCACACACCGCACACCTGCTGAGGGACGTGCTGGCAGTGCCTGGAACCGTGTGGACAGCA
GGCTTCGTGCTGACATATAAGCTGGGAGAGCAGGGAGCAAGCTCCCTGTTTCCTCTGCTGCTGCTGGATC
ACGGCGTGTCTGCCCCAGAGCTGGGACTGTGGAACGGAGTGGGAGCAGTGGTGTGCAGCATCGCAGGATC
TAGCCTGGGAGGCACCCTGCTGGCAAAGCACTGGAAGCTGCTGCCACTGCTGCGGTCCGTGCTGAGGTTC
CGCCTGGGAGGACTGGCATGTCAGACCGCCCTGGTGTTTCACCTGGACACACTGGGCGCCTCTATGGATG
CCGGCACAATCCTGAGAGGCTCCGCCCTGCTGTCTCTGTGCCTGCAGCACTTCCTGGGCGGCCTGGTGAC
CACAGTGACCTTTACAGGCATGATGAGGTGTAGCCAGCTGGCACCACGCGCCCTGCAGGCAACCCACTAC
TCCCTGCTGGCCACACTGGAGCTGCTGGGCAAGCTGCTGCTGGGCACCCTGGCAGGAGGACTGGCAGACG
GACTGGGACCACACCCCTGTTTCCTGCTGCTGCTGATCCTGTCTGCCTTTCCTGTGCTGTATCTGGATCT
GGCCCCAAGCACATTCCTGTAAGACCCAGCTTTCTTGTACAAAGTTGGCATTATAAGAAAGCATTGCTTA
TCAATTTGTTGCAACGAACAGGTCACTATCAGTCAAAATAAAATCATTATTTGCCATCCAGCTGATATCC
CCTATAGTGAGTCGTATTACATGGTCATAGCTGTTTCCTGGCAGCTCTGGCCCGTGTCTCAAAATCTCTG
ATGTTACATTGCACAAGATAAAATAATATCATCATGAACAATAAAACTGTCTGCTTACATAAACAGTAAT
ACAAGGGGTGTTATGAGCCATATTCAACGGGAAACGTCGAGGCCGCGATTAAATTCCAACATGGATGCTG
ATTTATATGGGTATAAATGGGCTCGCGATAATGTCGGGCAATCAGGTGCGACAATCTATCGCTTGTATGG
GAAGCCCGATGCGCCAGAGTTGTTTCTGAAACATGGCAAAGGTAGCGTTGCCAATGATGTTACAGATGAG
ATGGTCAGACTAAACTGGCTGACGGAATTTATGCCTCTTCCGACCATCAAGCATTTTATCCGTACTCCTG
ATGATGCATGGTTACTCACCACTGCGATCCCCGGAAAAACAGCATTCCAGGTATTAGAAGAATATCCTGA
TTCAGGTGAAAATATTGTTGATGCGCTGGCAGTGTTCCTGCGCCGGTTGCATTCGATTCCTGTTTGTAAT
TGTCCTTTTAACAGCGATCGCGTATTTCGTCTCGCTCAGGCGCAATCACGAATGAATAACGGTTTGGTTG
ATGCGAGTGATTTTGATGACGAGCGTAATGGCTGGCCTGTTGAACAAGTCTGGAAAGAAATGCATAAACT
TTTGCCATTCTCACCGGATTCAGTCGTCACTCATGGTGATTTCTCACTTGATAACCTTATTTTTGACGAG
GGGAAATTAATAGGTTGTATTGATGTTGGACGAGTCGGAATCGCAGACCGATACCAGGATCTTGCCATCC
TATGGAACTGCCTCGGTGAGTTTTCTCCTTCATTACAGAAACGGCTTTTTCAAAAATATGGTATTGATAA
TCCTGATATGAATAAATTGCAGTTTCATTTGATGCTCGATGAGTTTTTCTAATCAGAATTGGTTAATTGG
TTGTAACACTGGCAGAGCATTACGCTGACTTGACGGGACGGCGCAAGCTCATGACCAAAATCCCTTAACG
TGAGTTACGCGTCGTTCCACTGAGCGTCAGACCCCGTAGAAAAGATCAAAGGATCTTCTTGAGATCCTTT
TTTTCTGCGCGTAATCTGCTGCTTGCAAACAAAAAAACCACCGCTACCAGCGGTGGTTTGTTTGCCGGAT
CAAGAGCTACCAACTCTTTTTCCGAAGGTAACTGGCTTCAGCAGAGCGCAGATACCAAATACTGTTCTTC
TAGTGTAGCCGTAGTTAGGCCACCACTTCAAGAACTCTGTAGCACCGCCTACATACCTCGCTCTGCTAAT
CCTGTTACCAGTGGCTGCTGCCAGTGGCGATAAGTCGTGTCTTACCGGGTTGGACTCAAGACGATAGTTA
CCGGATAAGGCGCAGCGGTCGGGCTGAACGGGGGGTTCGTGCACACAGCCCAGCTTGGAGCGAACGACCT
ACACCGAACTGAGATACCTACAGCGTGAGCTATGAGAAAGCGCCACGCTTCCCGAAGGGAGAAAGGCGGA
CAGGTATCCGGTAAGCGGCAGGGTCGGAACAGGAGAGCGCACGAGGGAGCTTCCAGGGGGAAACGCCTGG
TATCTTTATAGTCCTGTCGGGTTTCGCCACCTCTGACTTGAGCGTCGATTTTTGTGATGCTCGTCAGGGG
GGCGGAGCCTATGGAAAAACGCCAGCAACGCGGCCTTTTTACGGTTCCTGGCCTTTTGCTGGCCTTTTGC
TCACATGTT
