Features (pLannotate 1.2.2; 10 found; start..end, strand, type, name):
      1..100     +  protein_bind   attL1: mutant version of attL; recombination site for the Gateway® LR reaction LR Clonase™
    106..1341    +  CDS            MFSD3: MFSD3_HUMAN - Experimental evidence at protein level: Swiss-Prot protein existence level 1. From Homo sapiens (Human).
   1346..1445    -  protein_bind   attL2: mutant version of attL; recombination site for the Gateway® LR reaction LR Clonase™
   1463..1481    -  promoter       T7 promoter: promoter for bacteriophage T7 RNA polymerase
   1615..2424    +  CDS            KanR: aminoglycoside phosphotransferase; aph(3')-Ia; confers resistance to kanamycin in bacteria or G418 (Geneticin®) in eukaryotes
   2571..3159    +  rep_origin     ori: high-copy-number ColE1/pMB1/pBR322/pUC origin of replication
   3342..3434    +  CDS            lacI (fragment): lac repressor; lacI; The lac repressor binds to the lac operator to inhibit transcription in E. coli. This inhibition can be relieved by adding lactose or isopropyl-β-D-thiogalactopyranoside (IPTG).
   3489..3516    -  terminator     rrnB T2 terminator: transcription terminator T2 from the E. coli rrnB gene
   3648..3691    +  terminator     rrnB T1 terminator: Escherichia coli rrnB; transcription terminator T1 from the E. coli rrnB gene
   3738..3774    -  CDS            lacZα (fragment): LacZα fragment of β-galactosidase; lacZ fragment
>Addgene plasmid #161071 | pDONR221-MFSD3_STOP | addgene full sequence | sequence record 334655 | Addgene NGS Result
CAAATAATGATTTTATTTTGACTGATAGTGACCTGTTCGTTGCAACACATTGATGAGCAATGCTTTTTTA
TAATGCCAACTTTGTACAAAAAAGCAGGCTCCACCATGAGGGGCAAGCTGCTGCCTCTGGCAGGACTGTA
CCTGGTGCAGGGACTGCCATATGGACTGCAGTCCGGACTGCTGCCTGTGCTGCTGAGGGCAGGCGGCCTG
TCTCTGACCAGAGTGGGCCTGGCCAAGGTGCTGTACGCACCATGGCTGCTGAAGCTGGCATGGGCACCAC
TGGTGGACGCACAGGGCAGCGCCAGGGCATGGGTGACCAGATCCACAGCAGGACTGGGACTGGTGTGCGG
CCTGCTGGCCGGCCTGCCCCCTCCAGGAGCAGGACAGGCAGGACTGCCAGCAGCAGTGGCAGGACTGCTG
CTGCTGCTGAACCTGGGAGCAGCAATGCAGGACGTGGCCCTGGATGCACTGGCAGTGCAGCTGCTGGAGC
CTGCAGAGCTGGGCCCAGGCAATACCGTGCAGGTGGTGGCCTACAAGCTGGGAGCCGCCCTGGCAGGAGG
CGCCCTGCTGGCCCTGCTGCCCACCTTCAGCTGGCCTCAGCTGTTTCTGCTGCTGGCAGCAACATATTGG
CTGGCAGCCGCCCTGGCATGGGCAGCACCAGCCCTGCGGAGACTGCCACAGCAGCCACCTTCCGAGCAGA
GGCCACACACCGCACACCTGCTGAGGGACGTGCTGGCAGTGCCTGGAACCGTGTGGACAGCAGGCTTCGT
GCTGACATATAAGCTGGGAGAGCAGGGAGCAAGCTCCCTGTTTCCTCTGCTGCTGCTGGATCACGGCGTG
TCTGCCCCAGAGCTGGGACTGTGGAACGGAGTGGGAGCAGTGGTGTGCAGCATCGCAGGATCTAGCCTGG
GAGGCACCCTGCTGGCAAAGCACTGGAAGCTGCTGCCACTGCTGCGGTCCGTGCTGAGGTTCCGCCTGGG
AGGACTGGCATGTCAGACCGCCCTGGTGTTTCACCTGGACACACTGGGCGCCTCTATGGATGCCGGCACA
ATCCTGAGAGGCTCCGCCCTGCTGTCTCTGTGCCTGCAGCACTTCCTGGGCGGCCTGGTGACCACAGTGA
CCTTTACAGGCATGATGAGGTGTAGCCAGCTGGCACCACGCGCCCTGCAGGCAACCCACTACTCCCTGCT
GGCCACACTGGAGCTGCTGGGCAAGCTGCTGCTGGGCACCCTGGCAGGAGGACTGGCAGACGGACTGGGA
CCACACCCCTGTTTCCTGCTGCTGCTGATCCTGTCTGCCTTTCCTGTGCTGTATCTGGATCTGGCCCCAA
GCACATTCCTGTAAGACCCAGCTTTCTTGTACAAAGTTGGCATTATAAGAAAGCATTGCTTATCAATTTG
TTGCAACGAACAGGTCACTATCAGTCAAAATAAAATCATTATTTGCCATCCAGCTGATATCCCCTATAGT
GAGTCGTATTACATGGTCATAGCTGTTTCCTGGCAGCTCTGGCCCGTGTCTCAAAATCTCTGATGTTACA
TTGCACAAGATAAAAATATATCATCATGAACAATAAAACTGTCTGCTTACATAAACAGTAATACAAGGGG
TGTTATGAGCCATATTCAACGGGAAACGTCGAGGCCGCGATTAAATTCCAACATGGATGCTGATTTATAT
GGGTATAAATGGGCTCGCGATAATGTCGGGCAATCAGGTGCGACAATCTATCGCTTGTATGGGAAGCCCG
ATGCGCCAGAGTTGTTTCTGAAACATGGCAAAGGTAGCGTTGCCAATGATGTTACAGATGAGATGGTCAG
ACTAAACTGGCTGACGGAATTTATGCCTCTTCCGACCATCAAGCATTTTATCCGTACTCCTGATGATGCA
TGGTTACTCACCACTGCGATCCCCGGAAAAACAGCATTCCAGGTATTAGAAGAATATCCTGATTCAGGTG
AAAATATTGTTGATGCGCTGGCAGTGTTCCTGCGCCGGTTGCATTCGATTCCTGTTTGTAATTGTCCTTT
TAACAGCGATCGCGTATTTCGTCTCGCTCAGGCGCAATCACGAATGAATAACGGTTTGGTTGATGCGAGT
GATTTTGATGACGAGCGTAATGGCTGGCCTGTTGAACAAGTCTGGAAAGAAATGCATAAACTTTTGCCAT
TCTCACCGGATTCAGTCGTCACTCATGGTGATTTCTCACTTGATAACCTTATTTTTGACGAGGGGAAATT
AATAGGTTGTATTGATGTTGGACGAGTCGGAATCGCAGACCGATACCAGGATCTTGCCATCCTATGGAAC
TGCCTCGGTGAGTTTTCTCCTTCATTACAGAAACGGCTTTTTCAAAAATATGGTATTGATAATCCTGATA
TGAATAAATTGCAGTTTCATTTGATGCTCGATGAGTTTTTCTAATCAGAATTGGTTAATTGGTTGTAACA
CTGGCAGAGCATTACGCTGACTTGACGGGACGGCGCAAGCTCATGACCAAAATCCCTTAACGTGAGTTAC
GCGTCGTTCCACTGAGCGTCAGACCCCGTAGAAAAGATCAAAGGATCTTCTTGAGATCCTTTTTTTCTGC
GCGTAATCTGCTGCTTGCAAACAAAAAAACCACCGCTACCAGCGGTGGTTTGTTTGCCGGATCAAGAGCT
ACCAACTCTTTTTCCGAAGGTAACTGGCTTCAGCAGAGCGCAGATACCAAATACTGTTCTTCTAGTGTAG
CCGTAGTTAGGCCACCACTTCAAGAACTCTGTAGCACCGCCTACATACCTCGCTCTGCTAATCCTGTTAC
CAGTGGCTGCTGCCAGTGGCGATAAGTCGTGTCTTACCGGGTTGGACTCAAGACGATAGTTACCGGATAA
GGCGCAGCGGTCGGGCTGAACGGGGGGTTCGTGCACACAGCCCAGCTTGGAGCGAACGACCTACACCGAA
CTGAGATACCTACAGCGTGAGCTATGAGAAAGCGCCACGCTTCCCGAAGGGAGAAAGGCGGACAGGTATC
CGGTAAGCGGCAGGGTCGGAACAGGAGAGCGCACGAGGGAGCTTCCAGGGGGAAACGCCTGGTATCTTTA
TAGTCCTGTCGGGTTTCGCCACCTCTGACTTGAGCGTCGATTTTTGTGATGCTCGTCAGGGGGGCGGAGC
CTATGGAAAAACGCCAGCAACGCGGCCTTTTTACGGTTCCTGGCCTTTTGCTGGCCTTTTGCTCACATGT
TCTTTCCTGCGTTATCCCCTGATTCTGTGGATAACCGTATTACCGCCTTTGAGTGAGCTGATACCGCTCG
CCGCAGCCGAACGACCGAGCGCAGCGAGTCAGTGAGCGAGGAAGCGGAAGAGCGCCCAATACGCAAACCG
CCTCTCCCCGCGCGTTGGCCGATTCATTAATGCAGCTGGCACGACAGGTTTCCCGACTGGAAAGCGGGCA
GTGAGCGCAACGCAATTAATACGCGTACCGCTAGCCAGGAAGAGTTTGTAGAAACGCAAAAAGGCCATCC
GTCAGGATGGCCTTCTGCTTAGTTTGATGCCTGGCAGTTTATGGCGGGCGTCCTGCCCGCCACCCTCCGG
GCCGTTGCTTCACAACGTTCAAATCCGCTCCCGGCGGATTTGTCCTACTCAGGAGAGCGTTCACCGACAA
ACAACAGATAAAACGAAAGGCCCAGTCTTCCGACTGAGCCTTTCGTTTTATTTGATGCCTGGCAGTTCCC
TACTCTCGCGTTAACGCTAGCATGGATGTTTTCCCAGTCACGACGTTGTAAAACGACGGCCAGTCTTAAG
CTCGGGCCC
