>Addgene plasmid #161071 | pDONR221-MFSD3_STOP | depositor partial sequence | sequence record 312077 | Codon-optimized ORF of MFSD3
ATGAGGGGCAAGCTGCTGCCTCTGGCAGGACTGTACCTGGTGCAGGGACTGCCATATGGACTGCAGTCCG
GACTGCTGCCTGTGCTGCTGAGGGCAGGCGGCCTGTCTCTGACCAGAGTGGGCCTGGCCAAGGTGCTGTA
CGCACCATGGCTGCTGAAGCTGGCATGGGCACCACTGGTGGACGCACAGGGCAGCGCCAGGGCATGGGTG
ACCAGATCCACAGCAGGACTGGGACTGGTGTGCGGCCTGCTGGCCGGCCTGCCCCCTCCAGGAGCAGGAC
AGGCAGGACTGCCAGCAGCAGTGGCAGGACTGCTGCTGCTGCTGAACCTGGGAGCAGCAATGCAGGACGT
GGCCCTGGATGCACTGGCAGTGCAGCTGCTGGAGCCTGCAGAGCTGGGCCCAGGCAATACCGTGCAGGTG
GTGGCCTACAAGCTGGGAGCCGCCCTGGCAGGAGGCGCCCTGCTGGCCCTGCTGCCCACCTTCAGCTGGC
CTCAGCTGTTTCTGCTGCTGGCAGCAACATATTGGCTGGCAGCCGCCCTGGCATGGGCAGCACCAGCCCT
GCGGAGACTGCCACAGCAGCCACCTTCCGAGCAGAGGCCACACACCGCACACCTGCTGAGGGACGTGCTG
GCAGTGCCTGGAACCGTGTGGACAGCAGGCTTCGTGCTGACATATAAGCTGGGAGAGCAGGGAGCAAGCT
CCCTGTTTCCTCTGCTGCTGCTGGATCACGGCGTGTCTGCCCCAGAGCTGGGACTGTGGAACGGAGTGGG
AGCAGTGGTGTGCAGCATCGCAGGATCTAGCCTGGGAGGCACCCTGCTGGCAAAGCACTGGAAGCTGCTG
CCACTGCTGCGGTCCGTGCTGAGGTTCCGCCTGGGAGGACTGGCATGTCAGACCGCCCTGGTGTTTCACC
TGGACACACTGGGCGCCTCTATGGATGCCGGCACAATCCTGAGAGGCTCCGCCCTGCTGTCTCTGTGCCT
GCAGCACTTCCTGGGCGGCCTGGTGACCACAGTGACCTTTACAGGCATGATGAGGTGTAGCCAGCTGGCA
CCACGCGCCCTGCAGGCAACCCACTACTCCCTGCTGGCCACACTGGAGCTGCTGGGCAAGCTGCTGCTGG
GCACCCTGGCAGGAGGACTGGCAGACGGACTGGGACCACACCCCTGTTTCCTGCTGCTGCTGATCCTGTC
TGCCTTTCCTGTGCTGTATCTGGATCTGGCCCCAAGCACATTCCTGTAA
